>Addgene plasmid #127505 | INCTbiosyn-pEF-GFP(rc)4 | addgene full sequence | sequence record 250744 | Addgene NGS Result
TCCGCGCACATTTCCCCGAAAAGTGCCACCTGGGTCGACATTGATTATTGACTAGATCATCGCGTGAGGC
TCCGGTGCCCGTCAGTGGGCAGAGCGCACATCGCCCACAGTCCCCGAGAAGTTGGGGGGAGGGGTCGGCA
ATTGAACCGGTGCCTAGAGAAGGTGGCGCGGGGTAAACTGGGAAAGTGATGTCGTGTACTGGCTCCGCCT
TTTTCCCGAGGGTGGGGGAGAACCGTATATAAGTGCAGTAGTCGCCGTGAACGTTCTTTTTCGCAACGGG
TTTGCCGCCAGAACACAGGTAAGTGCCGTGTGTGGTTCCCGCGGGCCTGGCCTCTTTACGGGTTATGGCC
CTTGCGTGCCTTGAATTACTTCCACGCCCCTGGCTGCAGTACGTGATTCTTGATCCCGAGCTTCGGGTTG
GAAGTGGGTGGGAGAGTTCGAGGCCTTGCGCTTAAGGAGCCCCTTCGCCTCGTGCTTGAGTTGAGGCCTG
GCCTGGGCGCTGGGGCCGCCGCGTGCGAATCTGGTGGCACCTTCGCGCCTGTCTCGCTGCTTTCGATAAG
TCTCTAGCCATTTAAAATTTTTGATGACCTGCTGCGACGCTTTTTTTCTGGCAAGATAGTCTTGTAAATG
CGGGCCAAGATCTGCACACTGGTATTTCGGTTTTTGGGGCCGCGGGCGGCGACGGGGCCCGTGCGTCCCA
GCGCACATGTTCGGCGAGGCGGGGCCTGCGAGCGCGGCCACCGAGAATCGGACGGGGGTAGTCTCAAGCT
GGCCGGCCTGCTCTGGTGCCTGGCCTCGCGCCGCCGTGTATCGCCCCGCCCTGGGCGGCAAGGCTGGCCC
GGTCGGCACCAGTTGCGTGAGCGGAAAGATGGCCGCTTCCCGGCCCTGCTGCAGGGAGCTCAAAATGGAG
GACGCGGCGCTCGGGAGAGCGGGCGGGTGAGTCACCCACACAAAGGAAAAGGGCCTTTCCGTCCTCAGCC
GTCGCTTCATGTGACTCCACGGAGTACCGGGCGCCGTCCAGGCACCTCGATTAGTTCTCGAGCTTTTGGA
GTACGTCGTCTTTAGGTTGGGGGGAGGGGTTTTATGCGATGGAGTTTCCCCACACTGAGTGGGTGGAGAC
TGAAGTTAGGCCAGCTTGGCACTTGATGTAATTCTCCTTGGAATTTGCCCTTTTTGAGTTTGGATCTTGG
TTCATTCTCAAGCCTCAGACAGTGGTTCAAAGTTTTTTTCTTCCATTTCAGGTGTCGTGAGGAATTCTGC
AGTCGACGGTACCGCGGGCCCGGGATCCACCGGTCGCCACCTTCCAAAGAGCGCCCAACGCGACCTGAAA
TTTGAATAAGACTGCTGCTTGTGTAAAGGCGATGATTTTACTTGTACAGCTCGTCCATGCCGAGAGTGAT
CCCGGCGGCGGTCACGAACTCCAGCAGGACCATGTGATCGCGCTTCTCGTTGGGGTCTTTGCTCAGGGCG
GACTGGGTGCTCAGGTAGTGGTTGTCGGGCAGCAGCACGGGGCCGTCGCCGATGGGGGTGTTCTGCTGGT
AGTGGTCGGCGAGCTGCACGCTGCCGTCCTCGATGTTGTGGCGGATCTTGAAGTTCACCTTGATGCCGTT
CTTCTGCTTGTCGGCCATGATATAGACGTTGTGGCTGTTGTAGTTGTACTCCAGCTTGTGCCCCAGGATG
TTGCCGTCCTCCTTGAAGTCGATGCCCTTCAGCTCGATGCGGTTCACCAGGGTGTCGCCCTCGAACTTCA
CCTCGGCGCGGGTCTTGTAGTTGCCGTCGTCCTTGAAGAAGATGGTGCGCTCCTGGACGTAGCCTTCGGG
CATGGCGGACTTGAAGAAGTCGTGCTGCTTCATGTGGTCGGGGTAGCGGCTGAAGCACTGCACGCCGTAG
GTCAGGGTGGTCACGAGGGTGGGCCAGGGCACGGGCAGCTTGCCGGTGGTGCAGATGAACTTCAGGGTCA
GCTTGCCGTAGGTGGCATCGCCCTCGCCCTCGCCGGACACGCTGAACTTGTGGCCGTTTACGTCGCCGTC
CAGCTCGACCAGGATGGGCACCACCCCGGTGAACAGCTCCTCGCCCTTGCTCACCATAAACGAATTACAA
ATTATTTGACCGCTAATTCAAATCAAGGGTTGAAAACTTTGTAATTTTTGAGCGGCCGCACTCCTCAGGT
GCAGGCTGCCTATCAGAAGGTGGTGGCTGGTGTGGCCAATGCCCTGGCTCACAAATACCACTGAGATCTT
TTTCCCTCTGCCAAAAATTATGGGGACATCATGAAGCCCCTTGAGCATCTGACTTCTGGCTAATAAAGGA
AATTTATTTTCATTGCAATAGTGTGTTGGAATTTTTTGTGTCTCTCACTCGGAAGGACATATGGGAGGGC
AAATCATTTAAAACATCAGAATGAGTATTTGGTTTAGAGTTTGGCAACATATGCCCATATGCTGGCTGCC
ATGAACAAAGGTTGGCTATAAAGAGGTCATCAGTATATGAAACAGCCCCCTGCTGTCCATTCCTTATTCC
ATAGAAAAGCCTTGACTTGAGGTTAGATTTTTTTTATATTTTGTTTTGTGTTATTTTTTTCTTTAACATC
CCTAAAATTTTCCTTACATGTTTTACTAGCCAGATTTTTCCTCCTCTCCTGACTACTCCCAGTCATAGCT
GTCCCTCTTCTCTTATGGAGATCCCTCGACCTGCAGCCCAAGCTTGGCGTAATCATGGTCATAGCTGTTT
CCTGTGTGAAATTGTTATCCGCTCACAATTCCACACAACATACGAGCCGGAAGCATAAAGTGTAAAGCCT
GGGGTGCCTAATGAGTGAGCTAACTCACATTAATTGCGTTGCGCTCACTGCCCGCTTTCCAGTCGGGAAA
CCTGTCGTGCCAGCGGATCCGCATCTCAATTAGTCAGCAACCATAGTCCCGCCCCTAACTCCGCCCATCC
CGCCCCTAACTCCGCCCAGTTCCGCCCATTCTCCGCCCCATGGCTGACTAATTTTTTTTATTTATGCAGA
GGCCGAGGCCGCCTCGGCCTCTGAGCTATTCCAGAAGTAGTGAGGAGGCTTTTTTGGAGGCCTAGGCTTT
TGCAAAAAGCTAACTTGTTTATTGCAGCTTATAATGGTTACAAATAAAGCAATAGCATCACAAATTTCAC
AAATAAAGCATTTTTTTCACTGCATTCTAGTTGTGGTTTGTCCAAACTCATCAATGTATCTTATCATGTC
TGGATCCGCTGCATTAATGAATCGGCCAACGCGCGGGGAGAGGCGGTTTGCGTATTGGGCGCTCTTCCGC
TTCCTCGCTCACTGACTCGCTGCGCTCGGTCGTTCGGCTGCGGCGAGCGGTATCAGCTCACTCAAAGGCG
GTAATACGGTTATCCACAGAATCAGGGGATAACGCAGGAAAGAACATGTGAGCAAAAGGCCAGCAAAAGG
CCAGGAACCGTAAAAAGGCCGCGTTGCTGGCGTTTTTCCATAGGCTCCGCCCCCCTGACGAGCATCACAA
AAATCGACGCTCAAGTCAGAGGTGGCGAAACCCGACAGGACTATAAAGATACCAGGCGTTTCCCCCTGGA
AGCTCCCTCGTGCGCTCTCCTGTTCCGACCCTGCCGCTTACCGGATACCTGTCCGCCTTTCTCCCTTCGG
GAAGCGTGGCGCTTTCTCATAGCTCACGCTGTAGGTATCTCAGTTCGGTGTAGGTCGTTCGCTCCAAGCT
GGGCTGTGTGCACGAACCCCCCGTTCAGCCCGACCGCTGCGCCTTATCCGGTAACTATCGTCTTGAGTCC
AACCCGGTAAGACACGACTTATCGCCACTGGCAGCAGCCACTGGTAACAGGATTAGCAGAGCGAGGTATG
TAGGCGGTGCTACAGAGTTCTTGAAGTGGTGGCCTAACTACGGCTACACTAGAAGAACAGTATTTGGTAT
CTGCGCTCTGCTGAAGCCAGTTACCTTCGGAAAAAGAGTTGGTAGCTCTTGATCCGGCAAACAAACCACC
GCTGGTAGCGGTGGTTTTTTTGTTTGCAAGCAGCAGATTACGCGCAGAAAAAAAGGATCTCAAGAAGATC
CTTTGATCTTTTCTACGGGGTCTGACGCTCAGTGGAACGAAAACTCACGTTAAGGGATTTTGGTCATGAG
ATTATCAAAAAGGATCTTCACCTAGATCCTTTTAAATTAAAAATGAAGTTTTAAATCAATCTAAAGTATA
TATGAGTAAACTTGGTCTGACAGTTACCAATGCTTAATCAGTGAGGCACCTATCTCAGCGATCTGTCTAT
TTCGTTCATCCATAGTTGCCTGACTCCCCGTCGTGTAGATAACTACGATACGGGAGGGCTTACCATCTGG
CCCCAGTGCTGCAATGATACCGCGAGACCCACGCTCACCGGCTCCAGATTTATCAGCAATAAACCAGCCA
GCCGGAAGGGCCGAGCGCAGAAGTGGTCCTGCAACTTTATCCGCCTCCATCCAGTCTATTAATTGTTGCC
GGGAAGCTAGAGTAAGTAGTTCGCCAGTTAATAGTTTGCGCAACGTTGTTGCCATTGCTACAGGCATCGT
GGTGTCACGCTCGTCGTTTGGTATGGCTTCATTCAGCTCCGGTTCCCAACGATCAAGGCGAGTTACATGA
TCCCCCATGTTGTGCAAAAAAGCGGTTAGCTCCTTCGGTCCTCCGATCGTTGTCAGAAGTAAGTTGGCCG
CAGTGTTATCACTCATGGTTATGGCAGCACTGCATAATTCTCTTACTGTCATGCCATCCGTAAGATGCTT
TTCTGTGACTGGTGAGTACTCAACCAAGTCATTCTGAGAATAGTGTATGCGGCGACCGAGTTGCTCTTGC
CCGGCGTCAATACGGGATAATACCGCGCCACATAGCAGAACTTTAAAAGTGCTCATCATTGGAAAACGTT
CTTCGGGGCGAAAACTCTCAAGGATCTTACCGCTGTTGAGATCCAGTTCGATGTAACCCACTCGTGCACC
CAACTGATCTTCAGCATCTTTTACTTTCACCAGCGTTTCTGGGTGAGCAAAAACAGGAAGGCAAAATGCC
GCAAAAAAGGGAATAAGGGCGACACGGAAATGTTGAATACTCATACTCTTCCTTTTTCAATATTATTGAA
GCATTTATCAGGGTTATTGTCTCATGAGCGGATACATATTTGAATGTATTTAGAAAAATAAACAAATAGG
GGT
Features (pLannotate 1.2.2; 17 found; start..end, strand, type, name):
     37..55      +  enhancer       CMV enhancer (fragment): human cytomegalovirus immediate early enhancer
     69..1250    +  promoter       EF-1α promoter: strong constitutive promoter for human elongation factor EF-1α
   1252..1288    +  misc_feature   MCS (fragment): multiple cloning site
   1368..2087    -  CDS            EGFP: the original enhanced GFP (Yang et al., 1996) mammalian codon-optimized
   2160..2231    +  CDS            HBB (fragment): HBB_PONPY - Experimental evidence at transcript level: Swiss-Prot protein existence level 2. Involved in oxygen transport from the lung to the various peripheral tissues. From Pongo pygmaeus (Bornean orangutan).
   2302..2357    +  polyA_signal   β-globin poly(A) signal: rabbit β-globin polyadenylation signal (Gil and Proudfoot, 1987)
   2742..2758    -  protein_bind   lac operator: The lac repressor binds to the lac operator to inhibit transcription in E. coli. This inhibition can be relieved by adding lactose or isopropyl-β-D-thiogalactopyranoside (IPTG). lac repressor encoded by lacI
   2766..2796    -  promoter       lac promoter: promoter for the E. coli lac operon
   2811..2832    -  protein_bind   CAP binding site: CAP binding activates transcription in the presence of cAMP. E. coli catabolite activator protein
   2845..2884    -  CDS            lacI (fragment): lac repressor; lacI; The lac repressor binds to the lac operator to inhibit transcription in E. coli. This inhibition can be relieved by adding lactose or isopropyl-β-D-thiogalactopyranoside (IPTG).
   2891..2913    +  promoter       SV40 promoter (fragment): SV40 enhancer and early promoter
   2937..3072    +  rep_origin     SV40 ori: SV40 origin of replication
   3092..3226    +  polyA_signal   SV40 poly(A) signal: SV40 polyadenylation signal
   3228..3282    -  CDS            lacI (fragment): lac repressor; lacI; The lac repressor binds to the lac operator to inhibit transcription in E. coli. This inhibition can be relieved by adding lactose or isopropyl-β-D-thiogalactopyranoside (IPTG).
   3465..4053    -  rep_origin     ori: high-copy-number ColE1/pMB1/pBR322/pUC origin of replication
   4224..5084    -  CDS            AmpR: β-lactamase; bla; confers resistance to ampicillin, carbenicillin, and related antibiotics
   5085..6       -  promoter       AmpR promoter (across the origin): bla
