[The description below was written by a language model from this plasmid's Addgene catalogue record and pLannotate feature annotations shown in this document.]
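Description:
INCTbiosyn-pEF-GFP(rc)4 is a mammalian expression plasmid of about 5.2 kb that serves as a reporter "switch" vector for a serine integrase designated integrase 4. It is built on the pEF-GFP backbone and is propagated in E. coli through a high-copy ColE1/pUC-type origin with ampicillin selection (AmpR, β-lactamase, under its own bla promoter). The backbone also carries an SV40 origin of replication with an adjacent SV40 poly(A) signal, plus remnants of lac regulatory elements and a short CMV enhancer fragment, which appear to be cloning-vector leftovers rather than functional parts of the design.

The payload replaces the forward EGFP of the parent plasmid with an 848 bp cassette in which the EGFP coding sequence lies in reverse-complement orientation relative to the upstream, forward-facing human EF-1α promoter. A β-globin fragment and rabbit β-globin polyadenylation signal lie downstream. The inverted EGFP is flanked by the attB and attP attachment sites of integrase 4. These sites are not annotated in the feature table, but gaps either side of the EGFP CDS are consistent with their placement. In this starting state, transcription from EF-1α reads the antisense strand and no fluorescent protein is made. When the cognate integrase is supplied, recombination between attB and attP is intended to flip the intervening segment, placing EGFP in the sense orientation and turning on fluorescence. Because serine integrase attB/attP recombination yields attL/attR products, this is normally a one-way switch.

The construct is used to test integrase-controlled genetic switches in eukaryotic cells. One depositor comment attributes the attachment-site sequences to "integrase 2", which conflicts with the rest of the record and may be a typographical carry-over.
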