Addgene plasmid #127505: INCTbiosyn-pEF-GFP(rc)4
Purpose: Plasmid has an EF1 alpha promoter in a forward sequence orientation and an inverted EGFP coding sequence (reverse complement) flanked by attB and attP integrase 4 attachment sites.
Depositing lab: Martin Bonamino. Depositing organization: Instituto Nacional de Cancer (INCA). Publication: Genetic switches designed for eukaryotic cells and controlled by serine integrases. Gomide MS, Sales TT, Barros LRC, Limia CG, de Oliveira MA, Florentino LH, Barros LMG, Robledo ML, Jose GPC, Almeida MSM, Lima RN, Rehen SK, Lacorte C, Melo EO, Murad AM, Bonamino MH, Coelho CM, Rech E. Commun Biol. 2020 May 22;3(1):255. doi: 10.1038/s42003-020-0971-8. PubMed 32444777.
Backbone
  Vector backbone: pEF-GFP
  Vector type: Mammalian Expression
Growth in bacteria
  Bacterial resistance: Ampicillin, 100 μg/mL
  Growth temperature: 37°C
  Growth strain: DH5alpha
  Copy number: High Copy
Gene/Insert
  Gene/Insert name: EGFP reverse complement coding sequence flanked by attB/attP Integrase 4 attachment sites. (alt name: Switch vector INT 4)
  Species: H. sapiens (human)
  Insert size (bp): 848
  Cloning method: Unknown
Terms and licenses: Academic/Nonprofit Terms; Industry Terms: Not Available to Industry
Depositor comments: The EGFP coding sequence in a reverse complement orientation flanked by attB and attP integrase 4 attachment sites were cloned into pEF-GFP plasmid (Addgene #11154) replacing the original EGFP forward coding sequence. The attB/P integrase 2 attachment sites sequences were obtained from Yang, L. et al. Nat. Methods 11, 1261-1266 (2014).
How to cite: INCTbiosyn-pEF-GFP(rc)4 was a gift from Martin Bonamino (Addgene plasmid # 127505 ; http://n2t.net/addgene:127505 ; RRID:Addgene_127505)
